>Addgene plasmid #127731 | pDSM-cd-Pfba1p-ACO-Tgpm1 | addgene full sequence | sequence record 254061 | Addgene NGS Result
GCGAGGAAGCGGAAGGCGAGAGTAGGGAACTGCCAGGCATCAAACTAAGCAGAAGGCCCCTGACGGATGG
CCTTTTTGCGTTTCTACAAACTCTTTCTGTGTTGTAAAACGACGGCCAGTCTTAAGCTCGGGCCCCCTGG
GCGGTTCTGATAACGAGTAATCGTTAATCCGCAAATAACGTAAAAACCCGCTTCGGCGGGTTTTTTTATG
GGGGGAGTTTAGGGAAAGAGCATTTGTCAGAATATTTAAGGGCGCCTGTCACTTTGCTTGATATATGAGA
ATTATTTAACCTTATAAATGAGAAAAAAGCAACGCACTTTAAATAAGATACGTTGCTTTTTCGATTGATG
AACACCTATAATTAAACTATTCATCTATTATTTATGATTTTTTGTATATACAATATTTCTAGTTTGTTAA
AGAGAATTAAGAAAATAAATCTCGAAAATAATAAAGGGAAAATCAGTTTTTGATATCAAAATTATACATG
TCAACGATAATACAAAATATAATACAAACTATAAGATGTTATCAGTATTTATTATGCATTTAGAATAAAT
TTTGTGTCGCCCTTATTCGACTCACTATAGAAGTTCCTATTCTCTAGAAAGTATAGGAACTTCACTTCAT
TTTGCGGAATATTGGCGGAACGGACACACGTGGATACAAACCTGGACAACGTTGAGGTATTGCTATAACA
TGTCATGTCACCATTAATTACCACTCATTCCAACATACTGTCCCTGACGAAAACTGTTTATGCGAGCGCA
AAATGAACCTATTCAATTAATAATACTCCTCAAATTGCTACCACGACAGGCTGAAAAAAGATGTCGACGA
ATAATGTAATCGTGTCAAACAAACGTTATCTTGACTATATATAGCTACTTAATTTGAAATAATAAACTAT
ACAAGTCTATATCATTGATATATTCAGTAAGAAAAATGGAGGGAAAAAGAAATCATCAAATCATTCATTC
TTCAGACTTTACTTCTTTTCATCAGCCTTGATCTTGTTCAAAGCAGAACCGTATTTGAACCATTCGATTT
GTTCATCGTTGAAAGTGTGAGTCAAGACAGCATCCCATGGCTTACCGTTCTTTGGGTGAACTCTCATGGT
GACTGGCTTACCTGGAGCCAATTCAGCCAAACCTAAGATGTCAATTCTGTCATCTGGGTTGATCTTGTCG
TAGTCGGCTGGGTTCTTGAAGTTCAATGGCAATAGACCTTGCTTCTTCAAGTTGGTTTCGTGAATACGAG
CGAAAGATTTGGTAATAATAGCGAAACCACCCAAGAATCTTGGTTCCAAAGCAGCGTGTTCACGAGAAGA
ACCTTCACCGAAGTTTTCGTCACCGATGACAACCCATTTGATACCTTGATCTCTGTAGTCTCTGGCAGTG
TCTGGAACACCCTTGTATTCACCAGTGTAAACGTTCTTGACACAGTTAGCCTTCTTGTTTTCGGCATTAA
TGGCACCAATCATGTAGTTGTTGGAGATGTTTTCCAAGTGACCTCTGTATTTCAACCATGGACCAGCCAT
GGAAATGTGGTCGGTGGTAGTCTTACCAACAGCCTTGATTAAGATTGGCATGTCCTTAGCGTCCTTACCA
TCCCATGGCTTGAAAGGTTTCAACAATTGTAATCTGTCAGAAGTTGGAGAAACCTTGACTTCGACGGTGG
ATCTGTCGGCTGGTGGAGCTTGGTAGGTGTTTTCACCAGCATCGTAACCTCTTTGTGGTAAACCATCACC
ATGAGGAGGCTTCAACATAAATTCGTTACCGTCCTTGTCCTTCAATTTGTCGGTTAATGGGTTGAATCTC
AAGTCACCAGCAATAGCGAAAGCAGTGACTAATTCTGGAGAAGCAACAAAGGCGTGGGTTTGTGGGTTAC
CATCGTTTCTAGAAGTGAAGTTTCTGTTGTAAGAGGAAACGATGGTGTTCTTGTCACCCTTCTTGATATC
TCTTCTGTCCCATTGACCAATACATGGACCACAAGCGTTAGCCAAGACAATACCACCAAATTCCTTGAAA
GTTTCCAATTGACCGTCACGTTCGATGGTGGCTCTGATTTGTTCAGAACCTGGGGTAACAGTGAAGATGG
TCTTAGATTTCAAACCGTGAGCAGCAGCATCCTTGACAATGGAAGCAGATCTGGACATATCTTCGTAAGA
GGAGTTGGTACAAGAACCAATCAAACCAACTCTAACATCTAATGGCCAGTTGTTAGCAACGGCAACTTCC
TTCATCTTAGAAACTGGGGTAGCCAAATCTGGGGTGAATGGACCGTTGATGTATGGTTCCAAAGTGTTCA
AGTCAATTTCGACAACTTCATCGTATTCAGCGTCCTTGTCGGCAGACAACAAGTCCTTGTGGTATAACTT
AGCGAAATCAGCAATCTTACCTCTACCGGTAGCTTCCAAGTATTCAATCATGGATTTGTTGAATGGGAAA
ACAGAAGTGGTGGCACCAATTTCAGCACCCATGTTACAGATGGTACCCATACCGGTAGCAGAGAAAGTGT
CGACACCGTCACCAAAGTATTCGACAATCTTACCAGTACCACCCTTAACAGTAGTGATACCAGCCAATTT
CAAGATGATGTCCTTTGGAGAAGTCCAACCGTTCATCTTACCGGTCAACTTAACACCCAAAATCTTTGGA
GCCTTCAATTCCCATGGTCTACCAGCCATGACGTCAACAGCATCAGCACCACCAACACCGATGGCCAATT
GACCTAGACCACCGGCATTTGGAGTGTGGGAGTCAGTACCGATGATCAAAGCACCTGGGAAGGCATAGTT
TTCCAAAACGATTTGGTGGATGATACCGGAACCTGGCTTCCAGAAACCCATGTTGTATTTAGCAGTGGCA
GAAGCCAAGAAGTCGTAGACTTCCTTGTTCAAGTCAATGGCTCTCTTCAAGTCCTTTTCACCACCGACTT
GAGCTTGGATCAAATGGTCACAGTGGACGGTGACTGGCTTGGCAACTTGAGGCAAACCAGCGGACATGAA
TTGTAAGATAGCCATTTGAGCAGTAGCATCTTGACAAGCAACACGATCTGGTCTTAGTTTCAAGTAGGAG
ACACCTCTTTGGATATCTTGACCGTGTGGGTCATCCAAGTGACCGTACAAAATCTTTTCAGCGTAGGTGA
ATGGTCTGTTCAATCTCTTTCTGACGATATCCAAAGTTTCGACATTTTGCTTGTAGTTGATGAAAGAATG
ATCTTCCAACAAGTTTTGGTTAACCTTGGAGTCTCTGGTCAAGTTGGAAACAGTCATTTTGAATATGTAT
TACTTGGTTATGGTTATATATGACAAAAGAAAAAGAAGAACAGAAGAATAACGCAAGGAAGAACAATAAC
TGAAATTGATAGAGAAGTATTATGTCTTTGTCTTTTTATAATAAATCAAGTGCAGAAATCCGTTAGACAA
CATGAGGGATAAAATTTAACGTGGGCGAAGAAGAAGGAAAAAAGTTTTTGTGAGGGCGTAATTGAAGCGA
TCTGTTGATTGTAGATTTTTTTTTTTTGAGGAGTCAAAGTCAGAAGAGAACAGACAAATGGTATTAACCA
TCCAATACTTTTTTGGAGCAACGCTAAGCTCATGCTTTTCCATTGGTTACGTGCTCAGTTGTTAGATATG
GAAAGAGAGGATGCTCACGGCAGCGTGACTCCAATTGAGCCCGAAAGAGAGGATGCCACGTTTTCCCGAC
GGCTGCTAGAATGGAAAAAGGAAAAATAGAAGAATCCCATTCCTATCATTATTTACGTAATGACCCACAC
ATTTTTGAGATTTTCAACTATTACGTATTACGATAATCCTGCTGTCATTATCATTATTATCTATATCGAC
GTATGCAACGTATGTGAAGCCAAGTAGGCACCAACAGGAGGCGGATGGATATACTGTGGTCTGGAAGATG
CCGGAAAGCGTCCCCACTTCAGAAGTTCCTATACTTTCTAGAGAATAGGAACTTCACTATAGAGTCGAAT
AAGGGCGACACCCCCTAATTAGCCCGGGCGAAAGGCCCAGTCTTTCGACTGAGCCTTTCGTTTTATTTGA
TGCCTGGCAGTTCCCTACTCTCGCATGGGGAGTCCCCACACTACCATCGGCGCTACGGCGTTTCACTTCT
GAGTTCGGCATGGGGTCAGGTGGGACCACCGCGCTACTGCCGCCAGGCAAACAAGGGGTGTTATGAGCCA
TATTCAGGTATAAATGGGCTCGCGATAATGTTCAGAATTGGTTAATTGGTTGTAACACTGACCCCTATTT
GTTTATTTTTCTAAATACATTCAAATATGTATCCGCTCATGAGACAATAACCCTGATAAATGCTTCAATA
ATATTGAAAAAGGAAGAATATGAGCCATATTCAACGGGAAACGTCGAGGCCGCGATTAAATTCCAACATG
GATGCTGATTTATATGGGTATAAATGGGCTCGCGATAATGTCGGGCAATCAGGTGCGACAATCTATCGCT
TGTATGGGAAGCCCGATGCGCCAGAGTTGTTTCTGAAACATGGCAAAGGTAGCGTTGCCAATGATGTTAC
AGATGAGATGGTCAGACTAAACTGGCTGACGGAATTTATGCCACTTCCGACCATCAAGCATTTTATCCGT
ACTCCTGATGATGCATGGTTACTCACCACTGCGATCCCCGGAAAAACAGCGTTCCAGGTATTAGAAGAAT
ATCCTGATTCAGGTGAAAATATTGTTGATGCGCTGGCAGTGTTCCTGCGCCGGTTGCACTCGATTCCTGT
TTGTAATTGTCCTTTTAACAGCGATCGCGTATTTCGCCTCGCTCAGGCGCAATCACGAATGAATAACGGT
TTGGTTGATGCGAGTGATTTTGATGACGAGCGTAATGGCTGGCCTGTTGAACAAGTCTGGAAAGAAATGC
ATAAACTTTTGCCATTCTCACCGGATTCAGTCGTCACTCATGGTGATTTCTCACTTGATAACCTTATTTT
TGACGAGGGGAAATTAATAGGTTGTATTGATGTTGGACGAGTCGGAATCGCAGACCGATACCAGGATCTT
GCCATCCTATGGAACTGCCTCGGTGAGTTTTCTCCTTCATTACAGAAACGGCTTTTTCAAAAATATGGTA
TTGATAATCCTGATATGAATAAATTGCAATTTCATTTGATGCTCGATGAGTTTTTCTAAGCAGAGCATTA
CGCTGACTTGACGGGACGGCGCAAGCTCATGACCAAAATCCCTTAACGTGAGTTACGCGCGCGTCGTTCC
ACTGAGCGTCAGACCCCGTAGAAAAGATCAAAGGATCTTCTTGAGATCCTTTTTTTCTGCGCGTAATCTG
CTGCTTGCAAACAAAAAAACCACCGCTACCAGCGGTGGTTTGTTTGCCGGATCAAGAGCTACCAACTCTT
TTTCCGAAGGTAACTGGCTTCAGCAGAGCGCAGATACCAAATACTGTTCTTCTAGTGTAGCCGTAGTTAG
CCCACCACTTCAAGAACTCTGTAGCACCGCCTACATACCTCGCTCTGCTAATCCTGTTACCAGTGGCTGC
TGCCAGTGGCGATAAGTCGTGTCTTACCGGGTTGGACTCAAGACGATAGTTACCGGATAAGGCGCAGCGG
TCGGGCTGAACGGGGGGTTCGTGCACACAGCCCAGCTTGGAGCGAACGACCTACACCGAACTGAGATACC
TACAGCGTGAGCTATGAGAAAGCGCCACGCTTCCCGAAGGGAGAAAGGCGGACAGGTATCCGGTAAGCGG
CAGGGTCGGAACAGGAGAGCGCACGAGGGAGCTTCCAGGGGGAAACGCCTGGTATCTTTATAGTCCTGTC
GGGTTTCGCCACCTCTGACTTGAGCGTCGATTTTTGTGATGCTCGTCAGGGGGGCGGAGCCTATGGAAAA
ACGCCAGCAACGCGGCCTTTTTACGGTTCCTGGCCTTTTGCTGGCCTTTTGCTCACATGTTCTTTCCTGC
GTTATCCCCTGATTCTGTGGATAACCGTATTACCGCCTTTGAGTGAGCTGATACCGCTCGCCGCAGCCGA
ACGACCGAGCGCAGCGAGTCAGTGA
Features (pLannotate 1.2.2; 11 found; start..end, strand, type, name):
     59..76      +  terminator     rrnB T2 terminator (fragment): transcription terminator T2 from the E. coli rrnB gene
    101..120     -  CDS            lacZα (fragment): LacZα fragment of β-galactosidase; lacZ fragment
    590..623     +  protein_bind   FRT (minimal): supports FLP-mediated excision but not integration (Turan and Bode, 2011) FLP recombinase from the Saccharomyces cerevisiae 2μ plasmid
    992..3274    -  CDS            ACO1: ACON_YEAST - Also known as GLU1. Experimental evidence at protein level: Swiss-Prot protein existence level 1. Catalyzes the isomerization of citrate to isocitrate via cis- aconitate, a step in the citric acid cycle. Can also provide minor contributions to the reversible dehydration of (R)-homocitrate to cis- homoaconitate, a step in the alpha-aminoadipate pathway for lysine biosynthesis. Plays also an essential role in mtDNA maintenance. May directly protect mtDNA from accumulation of point mutations and ssDNA breaks as a component of mitochondrial nucleoids, or by preventing accumulation of
   3942..3975    -  protein_bind   FRT (minimal): supports FLP-mediated excision but not integration (Turan and Bode, 2011) FLP recombinase from the Saccharomyces cerevisiae 2μ plasmid
   4019..4059    -  terminator     rrnB T1 terminator (fragment): transcription terminator T1 from the E. coli rrnB gene
   4061..4176    -  ncRNA          5S rRNA: Accession: RF00001 - 5S ribosomal RNA
   4207..4231    +  CDS            KanR (fragment): aminoglycoside phosphotransferase; aph(3')-Ia; confers resistance to kanamycin in bacteria or G418 (Geneticin®) in eukaryotes
   4261..4357    +  promoter       AmpR promoter (fragment): bla
   4360..5169    +  CDS            KanR: aminoglycoside phosphotransferase; aph(3')-Ia; confers resistance to kanamycin in bacteria or G418 (Geneticin®) in eukaryotes
   5291..5879    +  rep_origin     ori: high-copy-number ColE1/pMB1/pBR322/pUC origin of replication
