[The description below was written by a language model from this plasmid's Addgene catalogue record and pLannotate feature annotations shown in this document.]
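Description:
pDSM-cd-Pfba1p-ACO-Tgpm1 is a 6,045-nt yeast synthetic-biology part plasmid built on the pDSM-cd backbone. It carries a single transcription unit for aconitase (ACO/ACO1), described as S. cerevisiae-derived and synthetic. It is maintained in E. coli as a high-copy plasmid through a ColE1/pUC-type origin and selected with kanamycin through an aph(3')-Ia KanR gene that sits behind an AmpR promoter fragment. The annotated sequence shows no yeast origin of replication or yeast auxotrophic marker. This fits the depositor's note that the cassette is meant to be amplified and integrated into the S. cerevisiae genome, not kept episomally.

The payload is the roughly 2.3 kb ACO1 coding sequence, on the reverse strand. According to the catalogue entry it is driven by the glycolytic FBA1 promoter and closed by the GPM1 terminator. Neither element is called by the automated annotation, but unannotated sequence on both sides of the CDS could accommodate them. The unit was assembled through BsaI sites that were destroyed during cloning, which points to a Golden Gate-style assembly. It is flanked by "pathway position 4" homology arms that are compatible with the position 3 arm upstream and the position 5 arm downstream, so neighbouring units can be joined in a defined order by homologous recombination. Two minimal FRT sites in opposite orientation bracket the cassette region; the record does not state their role. Fragments of the rrnB T1 and T2 terminators, a 5S rRNA segment and a lacZα remnant are backbone features that insulate the insert or remain from the cloning site.

Aconitase interconverts citrate and isocitrate via cis-aconitate. The plasmid served as one component of combinatorial pathway libraries designed for itaconic acid production in yeast.
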