Addgene plasmid #127731: pDSM-cd-Pfba1p-ACO-Tgpm1
Purpose: Yeast pathway position 4. ACO transcription unit with the FBA1 promoter and GPM1 terminator.
Depositing lab: Christopher Voigt. Depositing organization: Massachusetts Institute of Technology. Publication: Iterative algorithm-guided design of massive strain libraries, applied to itaconic acid production in yeast. Young EM, Zhao Z, Gielesen BEM, Wu L, Benjamin Gordon D, Roubos JA, Voigt CA. Metab Eng. 2018 Jul;48:33-43. doi: 10.1016/j.ymben.2018.05.002. Epub 2018 May 9. PubMed 29753070.
Backbone
  Vector backbone: pDSM-cd
  Vector type: Yeast Expression, Synthetic Biology
Growth in bacteria
  Bacterial resistance: Kanamycin, 50 μg/mL
  Growth temperature: 37°C
  Growth strain: DH5alpha
  Copy number: High Copy
Gene/Insert
  Gene/Insert name: aconitase (alt names: ACO1; ACO)
  Species: S. cerevisiae (budding yeast), Synthetic
  Insert size (bp): 2305
  GenBank ID: MH366501.1
  Promoter: Pfba1
  Cloning method: Restriction Enzyme; 5′ cloning site BsaI (destroyed during cloning); 3′ cloning site BsaI (destroyed during cloning)
  Sequencing primers: 5′ ACGCTTTCCGGCATCTTCCAG; 3′ GCGGAATATTGGCGGAACGG
Terms and licenses: Academic/Nonprofit Terms; Industry Terms: Not Available to Industry
Depositor comments: ACO transcription unit with pathway position 4 homology arms, compatible with 5' position 3 and 3' position 5 homology arm. Sequencing primers are also the primers for amplifying DNA for integration into the S. cerevisiae genome.
How to cite: pDSM-cd-Pfba1p-ACO-Tgpm1 was a gift from Christopher Voigt (Addgene plasmid # 127731 ; http://n2t.net/addgene:127731 ; RRID:Addgene_127731)
